Addgene plasmid #180361: pTRIP TRE BI_SEPT9_i3-14-GFP10_GFP11-14-SEPT7 Gmut2
Purpose: mammalian co-expression of human SEPT9_i3 fused to GFP10 and of human SEPT7 Gmut2 fused to GFP11
Depositing lab: Manos Mavrakis. Depositing organization: CNRS UMR 7249, Institut Fresnel. Publication: Human septins organize as octamer-based filaments and mediate actin-membrane anchoring in cells. Martins CS, Taveneau C, Castro-Linares G, Baibakov M, Buzhinsky N, Eroles M, Milanovic V, Omi S, Pedelacq JD, Iv F, Bouillard L, Llewellyn A, Gomes M, Belhabib M, Kuzmic M, Verdier-Pinard P, Lee S, Badache A, Kumar S, Chandre C, Brasselet S, Rico F, Rossier O, Koenderink GH, Wenger J, Cabantous S, Mavrakis M. J Cell Biol. 2023 Mar 6;222(3):e202203016. doi: 10.1083/jcb.202203016. Epub 2022 Dec 23. PubMed 36562751.
Backbone
  Vector backbone: pTRIP TRE BI
  Vector type: Mammalian Expression, Lentiviral
Growth in bacteria
  Bacterial resistance: Ampicillin, 100 μg/mL
  Growth temperature: 37°C
  Growth strain: NEB Stable
  Copy number: High Copy
Gene/Insert 1
  Gene/Insert name: SEPTIN7 (alt name: SEPT7)
  Species: H. sapiens (human)
  Mutation: SEPT7 H279D
  Entrez Gene: SEPTIN7 (a.k.a. CDC10, CDC3, NBLA02942, SEPT7, SEPT7A)
  Promoter: bidirectional TRE
  Tag / fusion protein: GFP11 (N terminal on insert)
  Cloning method: Gibson Cloning
  Sequencing primers: 5′ n/a
Gene/Insert 2
  Gene/Insert name: SEPTIN9 (alt names: SEPT9; SEPT9_i3)
  Species: H. sapiens (human)
  Entrez Gene: SEPTIN9 (a.k.a. AF17q25, MSF, MSF1, NAPB, PNUTL4, SEPT9, SINT1, SeptD1)
  Promoter: bidirectional TRE
  Tag / fusion protein: GFP10 (C terminal on insert)
  Cloning method: Gibson Cloning
  Sequencing primers: 5′ n/a
Gene/Insert 3
  Gene/Insert name: IRES-TagBFP
Terms and licenses: Academic/Nonprofit Terms; Industry Terms: Not Available to Industry
Depositor comments: Please visit https://doi.org/10.1101/2022.02.23.481653 for bioRxiv preprint.
How to cite: pTRIP TRE BI_SEPT9_i3-14-GFP10_GFP11-14-SEPT7 Gmut2 was a gift from Manos Mavrakis (Addgene plasmid # 180361 ; http://n2t.net/addgene:180361 ; RRID:Addgene_180361)
