[The description below was written by a language model from this plasmid's Addgene catalogue record and pLannotate feature annotations shown in this document.]
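Description:
pTRIP TRE BI_SEPT9_i3-14-GFP10_GFP11-14-SEPT7 Gmut2 is a 14.2 kb HIV-1-derived lentiviral transfer plasmid for tetracycline-regulated co-expression of two human septins in mammalian cells. It is maintained in E. coli through a high-copy ColE1/pUC-type origin with ampicillin selection (AmpR). The viral framework annotated in the sequence includes a 5' LTR, the Ψ packaging signal with a partial gag region, the RRE for Rev-dependent RNA export, the cPPT/CTS element, and a self-inactivating ΔU3 3' LTR. The backbone also carries an SV40 promoter followed by gpt fragments and SV40 small t intron/poly(A) sequences, along with pBR322 remnants, which appear to be legacy elements of the parental vector.

The payload is built around a bidirectional TRE promoter, consisting of tet operator repeats flanked on each side by a minimal CMV promoter, so both arms require a tetracycline-controlled transactivator that this plasmid does not supply. One arm drives SEPT9 isoform 3 with GFP10 at its C terminus, followed by an EMCV IRES and TagBFP, which marks expressing cells in blue. The opposite arm drives SEPT7 carrying the H279D substitution (the "Gmut2" variant), with GFP11 at its N terminus, and ends in an SV40 poly(A) signal. The short GFP-family fragments that the annotation calls CyPet and superfolder GFP correspond to these β-strand tags; the "14" in the name probably denotes the linkers, although the record does not define it. GFP10 and GFP11 are components of a tripartite split-GFP system, in which fluorescence is reconstituted only when the two tagged partners come together in the presence of the complementary GFP1-9 fragment, which must be provided separately. The construct is therefore suited to testing how the SEPT7 mutation affects its association with SEPT9 in cells, consistent with the associated study of septin octamer and filament assembly.
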