Features (pLannotate 1.2.2; 36 found; start..end, strand, type, name):
     51..1361    -  CDS            SEPTIN7: SEPT7_HUMAN - Also known as CDC10, SEPT7. Experimental evidence at protein level: Swiss-Prot protein existence level 1. Filament-forming cytoskeletal GTPase. Required for normal organization of the actin cytoskeleton. Required for normal progress through mitosis. Involved in cytokinesis. Required for normal association of CENPE with the kinetochore. Plays a role in ciliogenesis and collective cell movements. Forms a filamentous structure with SEPTIN12, SEPTIN6, SEPTIN2 and probably SEPTIN4 at the sperm annulus which is required for the structural integrity and motility of the sperm tail during
   1413..1466    -  CDS            CyPet (fragment): cyan fluorescent protein optimized for FRET with YPet (Nguyen and Daugherty, 2005) mammalian codon-optimized
   1492..1879    +  promoter       bidirectional TRE promoter: Tet-responsive bidirectional promoter PTight-BI, consisting of seven tet operator sequences flanked on each side by the minimal CMV promoter
   1927..3609    +  CDS            SEPTIN9: SEPT9_HUMAN - Also known as KIAA0991, MSF, SEPT9. Experimental evidence at protein level: Swiss-Prot protein existence level 1. Filament-forming cytoskeletal GTPase (By similarity). May play a role in cytokinesis (Potential). May play a role in the internalization of 2 intracellular microbial pathogens, Listeria monocytogenes and Shigella flexneri. From Homo sapiens (Human).
   3661..3714    +  CDS            Superfolder GFP (fragment): Superfolder GFP is a basic (constitutively fluorescent) green fluorescent protein published in 2005, derived from Aequorea victoria. It is reported to be a very rapidly-maturing weak dimer.
   3740..4300    +  misc_feature   IRES: internal ribosome entry site (IRES) of the encephalomyocarditis virus (EMCV)
   4306..5007    +  CDS            TagBFP: monomeric blue fluorescent protein mammalian codon-optimized
   5009..5209    +  CDS            nef (fragment): NEF_HV1Z2 - Experimental evidence at protein level: Swiss-Prot protein existence level 1. Extracellular Nef protein targets CD4(+) T-lymphocytes for apoptosis by interacting with CXCR4 surface receptors. From Human immunodeficiency virus type 1 group M subtype D (isolate Z2/CDC-Z34) (HIV-1).
   5211..5242    +  LTR            3' LTR (ΔU3) (fragment): self-inactivating 3' long terminal repeat (LTR) from HIV-1
   5290..5470    +  LTR            5' LTR (truncated): truncated 5' long terminal repeat (LTR) from HIV-1
   6432..6530    -  CDS            TBC1D5 (fragment): TBCD5_HUMAN - Also known as KIAA0210. Experimental evidence at protein level: Swiss-Prot protein existence level 1. May act as a GTPase-activating protein (GAP) for Rab family protein(s). May act as a GAP for RAB7A. Can displace RAB7A and retromer CSC subcomplex from the endosomal membrane to the cytosol; at least retromer displacement seems to require its catalytic activity (PubMed:19531583, PubMed:20923837). Required for retrograde transport of cargo proteins from endosomes to the trans-Golgi network (TGN); the function seems to require its catalytic activity. Involved in regulation of autop
   6936..7215    +  CDS            TcR (fragment): tetracycline efflux protein; tet; confers resistance to tetracycline
   7216..7264    -  misc_feature   bom (fragment): basis of mobility region from pBR322
   7366..7401    -  CDS            rop (fragment): Rop protein, which maintains plasmids at low copy number; rop
   7496..7600    +  promoter       AmpR promoter: bla
   7601..8461    +  CDS            AmpR: β-lactamase; bla; confers resistance to ampicillin, carbenicillin, and related antibiotics
   8632..9220    +  rep_origin     ori: high-copy-number ColE1/pMB1/pBR322/pUC origin of replication
   9403..9459    +  CDS            lacI (fragment): lac repressor; lacI; The lac repressor binds to the lac operator to inhibit transcription in E. coli. This inhibition can be relieved by adding lactose or isopropyl-β-D-thiogalactopyranoside (IPTG).
   9466..9795    +  promoter       SV40 promoter: SV40 enhancer and early promoter
   9995..10114   +  CDS            gpt (fragment): XGPT_ECOLI - Also known as gpp, gxu. Experimental evidence at protein level: Swiss-Prot protein existence level 1. Purine salvage pathway enzyme that catalyzes the transfer of the ribosyl-5-phosphate group from 5-phospho-alpha-D-ribose 1- diphosphate (PRPP) to the N9 position of the 6-oxopurines guanine and xanthine to form the corresponding ribonucleotides GMP (guanosine 5'- monophosphate) and XMP (xanthosine 5'-monophosphate), with the release of PPi. To a lesser extent, also acts on hypoxanthine (PubMed:9100006, PubMed:3886014). Does not ribophosphorylate adenine (PubMed:3886014). From Esch
  10114..10449   +  CDS            gpt (fragment): XGPT_ECOLI - Also known as gpp, gxu. Experimental evidence at protein level: Swiss-Prot protein existence level 1. Purine salvage pathway enzyme that catalyzes the transfer of the ribosyl-5-phosphate group from 5-phospho-alpha-D-ribose 1- diphosphate (PRPP) to the N9 position of the 6-oxopurines guanine and xanthine to form the corresponding ribonucleotides GMP (guanosine 5'- monophosphate) and XMP (xanthosine 5'-monophosphate), with the release of PPi. To a lesser extent, also acts on hypoxanthine (PubMed:9100006, PubMed:3886014). Does not ribophosphorylate adenine (PubMed:3886014). From Esch
  10544..10849   +  CDS            frsA (fragment): FRSA_ECOLI - Also known as yafA. Experimental evidence at protein level: Swiss-Prot protein existence level 1. Catalyzes the hydrolysis of esters (PubMed:15808744). Displays esterase activity toward pNP-butyrate (PubMed:15808744). May stimulate mixed-acid fermentation by acting as a fermentation/respiration switch that down-regulates respiration and up- regulates fermentation rates (PubMed:15169777). From Escherichia coli (strain K12).
  10853..10927   +  CDS            small t antigen (fragment): SV40 (simian virus 40) small t antigen
  10929..10994   +  intron         small t intron: SV40 (simian virus 40) small t antigen intron
  11124..11144   +  CDS            SV40 NLS: nuclear localization signal of SV40 (simian virus 40) large T antigen
  11463..11546   +  CDS            large T antigen (fragment): large T antigen from SV40 (simian virus 40)
  11569..11703   +  polyA_signal   SV40 poly(A) signal: SV40 polyadenylation signal
  11870..12199   +  CDS            nef (fragment): NEF_HV1BR - Experimental evidence at protein level: Swiss-Prot protein existence level 1. Extracellular Nef protein targets CD4(+) T-lymphocytes for apoptosis by interacting with CXCR4 surface receptors (PubMed:14990729). From Human immunodeficiency virus type 1 group M subtype B (isolate BRU/LAI) (HIV-1).
  12247..12504   +  LTR            5' LTR (truncated): truncated 5' long terminal repeat (LTR) from HIV-1
  12551..12676   +  misc_feature   HIV-1 Ψ: packaging signal of human immunodeficiency virus type 1
  12660..13023   +  CDS            HIV-1 gag (fragment): gag protein from human immunodeficiency virus 1; gag
  13169..13402   +  misc_feature   RRE: The Rev response element (RRE) of HIV-1 allows for Rev-dependent mRNA export from the nucleus to the cytoplasm.
  13779..13879   +  CDS            Rev (fragment): human immunodeficiency virus 1 (HIV-1) Rev protein; rev; enhances nuclear export of unspliced and incompletely spliced viral mRNAs
  13924..14041   +  misc_feature   cPPT/CTS: central polypurine tract and central termination sequence of HIV-1
  14095..14176   -  polyA_signal   SV40 poly(A) signal: SV40 polyadenylation signal
  14199..40      -  CDS            large T antigen (fragment) (across the origin): large T antigen from SV40 (simian virus 40)
>Addgene plasmid #180361 | pTRIP TRE BI_SEPT9_i3-14-GFP10_GFP11-14-SEPT7 Gmut2 | addgene full sequence | sequence record 358006 | Addgene NGS Result
AAGTAAAACCTCTACAAATGTGGTATGGCTGATTATGATCCTCTAGATTAAAAGATCTTCCCTTTCTTCT
TGTTCTTTTCCAAGGTTCTTGAAGAGTTCTGTTGTTCTAAAATACGTTGTTGAGCTTCCCAGTTTGCTTT
CTCATCCTCGAACTGACGACGTTTTTCCTCCAATTCTTTGTGCTGTGCTTCCAAATTCTTTTTCATTTGC
TCATGGCGCCGCTGGAGCTCAGCTTCAGAGTCCTTCAGTTTTTGAACTTTTTCTTTGACCTTCATCTCAA
ACACCTGCTCCATCTCCATCTCCATCTTCTTCATTTTAGCTACATGCTCCCTTCTTTCTTCTTCCATTTG
TGCCAGAGGGCTCTTAGTCAGCTGCCCTTTATTCTTGTTGTTATCAACTCCATTATAAGTCACAGCTGCA
AGTTTTCTGCTTCTGTAGTTCTCATAGTGGACATTATTAGTAACATCTTTCAAGTCCTGCATGTGTGTTC
TTATCAACATATTTCTTAGGATTGTAAAATCACAATCTTCACCATTTTCAACTTCAGCAACACCCCAAGG
ATACTGCCTTCCTCTGACCCTTTTGCCATTAACTTCAATGATAGTATTACTACCTACCACAGCAAGAGGT
AAACGGTCCTTTATCTTTTTAACAAGTTTATTTTCTTCTTCATCATCTGTTTCTGGAAATTCGTATATTT
TAATTTTATGTTCTTGGATTTCTTTCATTATCTGTTTTTTAAACTGTTGGCATTCCTCTGGTGTGAGTGT
GTCTGCTTTGGCAATAAGTGGGATGATATTCACTTTTTCATGCAAACGCTTCATAAACTCAATATCCAAT
GGTTTAAGTCCATGTCCTGAAGGAGCAATGAAGTATAAACAACACTGCACCCTGTTATCAGGCATCTGAC
GTCTGTTCACTCGTGATTCTGCATTTAGGTAGTCCTCAAATTTACTATCAATGTAGTCGATAACAGGCTG
CCAGCAATTACTATTATCCACTGCATCTCCAAATCCTGGGGTATCAACTATTGTGAGCAGCAACTGAACA
CCACCTTCTTTGATTAAAACTTTGGATTGTTCCACCTGTACAGTCTTTTTAATTCTATGAGAAGGACCTG
GATACTCTGGAGAATACAAATCTGTGAGGAATAATGAGTTGATTAATGTCGACTTTCCCAATCCAGATTC
ACCCACTACCATAAGCGTGAATTCAAAACCTCTCTTCACCGATTTTCTGTATACTTGATTTGGGAGATTG
GCAAATCCCACATAGCCTTCAAGGTTCTTCTGTTGAGCTACCATGGTGCTGCTGTTGACGCTCCTCTCCT
CAGCAGCAGCGGATCTCGCACTGACCGACATTCCGGAGGACCCACCACCTCCAGAGCCACCGCCACCATC
GATGGAGGCGTCGGTGATGCCGGCGGCGGTCACGTACTCCAGCAGCACCATGTGGTCGCGCTTCTCCATC
ATATGACCGGTGAATTCTCCAGGCGATCTGACGGTTCACTAAACGAGCTCTGCTTATATAGGCCTCCCAC
CGTACACGCCACCTCGACATACTCGAGTTTACTCCCTATCAGTGATAGAGAACGTATGTCGAGTTTACTC
CCTATCAGTGATAGAGAACGATGTCGAGTTTACTCCCTATCAGTGATAGAGAACGTATGTCGAGTTTACT
CCCTATCAGTGATAGAGAACGTATGTCGAGTTTACTCCCTATCAGTGATAGAGAACGTATGTCGAGTTTA
TCCCTATCAGTGATAGAGAACGTATGTCGAGTTTACTCCCTATCAGTGATAGAGAACGTATGTCGAGGTA
GGCGTGTACGGTGGGAGGCCTATATAAGCAGAGCTCGTTTAGTGAACCGTCAGATCGCCTGGAGATTTCG
AGCTCGGTACCGCGGATGGAGAGGGACCGGATCTCAGCCTTGAAAAGATCTTTTGAGGTCGAGGAGGTCG
AGACACCCAACTCCACCCCACCCCGGAGGGTCCAGACTCCCCTACTCCGAGCCACTGTGGCCAGCTCCAC
CCAGAAATTCCAGGACCTGGGCGTGAAGAACTCAGAACCCTCGGCCCGCCATGTGGACTCCCTAAGCCAA
CGCTCCCCCAAGGCGTCCCTGCGGAGGGTGGAGCTCTCGGGCCCCAAGGCGGCCGAGCCGGTGTCCCGGC
GCACTGAGCTGTCCATTGACATCTCGTCCAAGCAGGTGGAGAACGCCGGGGCCATCGGCCCGTCCCGGTT
CGGGCTCAAGAGGGCCGAGGTGTTGGGCCACAAGACGCCAGAACCGGCCCCTCGGAGGACGGAGATCACC
ATCGTCAAACCCCAGGAGTCAGCCCACCGGAGGATGGAGCCCCCTGCCTCCAAGGTCCCCGAGGTGCCCA
CTGCCCCTGCCACCGACGCAGCCCCCAAGAGGGTGGAGATCCAGATGCCCAAGCCTGCTGAGGCGCCCAC
CGCCCCCAGCCCAGCCCAGACCTTGGAAAATTCAGAGCCTGCCCCTGTGTCTCAGCTGCAGAGCAGGCTG
GAGCCCAAGCCCCAGCCCCCTGTGGCTGAGGCTACACCCCGGAGCCAGGAGGCCACTGAGGCGGCTCCCA
GCTGCGTTGGCGACATGGCCGACACCCCCAGAGATGCCGGGCTCAAGCAGGCGCCTGCATCACGGAACGA
GAAGGCCCCGGTGGACTTCGGCTACGTGGGGATTGACTCCATCCTGGAGCAGATGCGCCGGAAGGCCATG
AAGCAGGGCTTCGAGTTCAACATCATGGTGGTCGGGCAGAGCGGCTTGGGTAAATCCACCTTAATCAACA
CCCTCTTCAAATCCAAAATCAGCCGGAAGTCGGTGCAGCCCACCTCAGAGGAGCGCATCCCCAAGACCAT
CGAGATCAAGTCCATCACGCACGATATTGAGGAGAAAGGCGTCCGGATGAAGCTGACAGTGATTGACACA
CCAGGGTTCGGGGACCACATCAACAACGAGAACTGCTGGCAGCCCATCATGAAGTTCATCAATGACCAGT
ACGAGAAATACCTGCAGGAGGAGGTCAACATCAACCGCAAGAAGCGCATCCCGGACACCCGCGTCCACTG
CTGCCTCTACTTCATCCCCGCCACCGGCCACTCCCTCAGGCCCCTGGACATCGAGTTTATGAAACGCCTG
AGCAAGGTGGTCAACATCGTCCCTGTCATCGCCAAGGCGGACACACTCACCCTGGAGGAGAGGGTCCACT
TCAAACAGCGGATCACCGCAGACCTGCTGTCCAACGGCATCGACGTGTACCCCCAGAAGGAATTTGATGA
GGACTCGGAGGACCGGCTGGTGAACGAGAAGTTCCGGGAGATGATCCCATTTGCTGTGGTGGGCAGTGAC
CACGAGTACCAGGTCAACGGCAAGAGGATCCTTGGGAGGAAGACCAAGTGGGGTACCATCGAAGTTGAAA
ACACCACACACTGTGAGTTTGCCTACCTGCGGGACCTTCTCATCAGGACGCACATGCAGAACATCAAGGA
CATCACCAGCAGCATCCACTTCGAGGCGTACCGTGTGAAGCGCCTCAACGAGGGCAGCAGCGCCATGGCC
AACGGCGTGGAGGAGAAGGAGCCAGAAGCCCCAGAGATGATCGATGGTGGCGGTGGCTCTGGAGGTGGTG
GGTCCTCCGGAATGGGCGACCTGCCCGACGACCACTACCTGTCCACCCAGACCATCCTGAGCAAGGACCT
GAACTAAGCTAGCTAATAGTTCCGCCCCTCTCCCTCCCCCCTAACGTTACTGGCCGAAGCCGCTTGGAAT
AAGGCCGGTGTGCGTTTGTCTATATGTTATTTTCCACCATATTGCCGTCTTTTGGCAATGTGAGGGCCCG
GAAACCTGGCCCTGTCTTCTTGACGAGCATTCCTAGGGGTCTTTCCCCTCTCGCCAAAGGAATGCAAGGT
CTGTTGAATGTCGTGAAGGAAGCAGTTCCTCTGGAAGCTTCTTGAAGACAAACAACGTCTGTAGCGACCC
TTTGCAGGCAGCGGAACCCCCCACCTGGCGACAGGTGCCTCTGCGGCCAAAAGCCACGTGTATAAGATAC
ACCTGCAAAGGCGGCACAACCCCAGTGCCACGTTGTGAGTTGGATAGTTGTGGAAAGAGTCAAATGGCTC
TCCTCAAGCGTATTCAACAAGGGGCTGAAGGATGCCCAGAAGGTACCCCATTGTATGGGATCTGATCTGG
GGCCTCGGTGCACATGCTTTACATGTGTTTAGTCGAGGTTAAAAAAACGTCTAGGCCCCCCGAACCACGG
GGACGTGGTTTTCCTTTGAAAAACACGATGCAAGCATGAGCGAGCTGATTAAGGAGAACATGCACATGAA
GCTGTACATGGAGGGCACCGTGGACAACCATCACTTCAAGTGCACATCCGAGGGCGAAGGCAAGCCCTAC
GAGGGCACCCAGACCATGAGAATCAAGGTGGTCGAGGGCGGCCCTCTCCCCTTCGCCTTCGACATCCTGG
CTACTAGCTTCCTCTACGGCAGCAAGACCTTCATCAACCACACCCAGGGCATCCCCGACTTCTTCAAGCA
GTCCTTCCCTGAGGGCTTCACATGGGAGAGAGTCACCACATACGAAGACGGGGGCGTGCTGACCGCTACC
CAGGACACCAGCCTCCAGGACGGCTGCCTCATCTACAACGTCAAGATCAGAGGGGTGAACTTCACATCCA
ACGGCCCTGTGATGCAGAAGAAAACACTCGGCTGGGAGGCCTTCACCGAGACGCTGTACCCCGCTGACGG
CGGCCTGGAAGGCAGAAACGACATGGCCCTGAAGCTCGTGGGCGGGAGCCATCTGATCGCAAACATCAAG
ACCACATATAGATCCAAGAAACCCGCTAAGAACCTCAAGATGCCTGGCGTCTACTATGTGGACTACAGAC
TGGAAAGAATCAAGGAGGCCAACAACGAGACCTACGTCGAGCAGCACGAGGTGGCAGTGGCCAGATACTG
CGACCTCCCTAGCAAACTGGGGCACAAGCTTAATTAAGGATCCAGCGGCCGCTCGAGACCTAGAAAAACA
TGGAGCAATCACAAGTAGCAATACAGCAGCTACCAATGCTGATTGTGCCTGGCTAGAAGCACAAGAGGAG
GAGGAGGTGGGTTTTCCAGTCACACCTCAGGTACCTTTAAGACCAATGACTTACAAGGCAGCTGTAGATC
TTAGCCACTTTTTAAAAGAAAAGGGGGGACTGGAAGGGCTAATTCACTCCCAACGAAGACAAAATCGTCG
AGAGATGCTGCATATAAGCAGCTGCTTTTTGCTTGTACTGGGTCTCTCTGGTTAGACCAGATCTGAGCCT
GGGAGCTCTCTGGCTAACTAGGGAACCCACTGCTTAAGCCTCAATAAAGCTTGCCTTGAGTGCTTCAAGT
AGTGTGTGCCCGTCTGTTGTGTGACTCTGGTAACTAGAGATCCCTCAGACCCTTTTAGTCAGTGTGGAAA
ATCTCTAGCAGTAGTAGTTCATGTCATCTTATTATTCAGTATTTATAACTTGCAAAGAAATGAATATCAG
AGAGTGAGAGGCCTTGACATTATAATAGATTTAGCAGGAATTGAACTAGGAGTGGAGCACACAGGCAAAG
CTGCAGAAGTACTTGGAAGAAGCCACCAGAGATACTCACGATTCTGCACATACCTGGCTAATCCCAGATC
CTAAGGATTACATTAAGTTTACTAACATTTATATAATGATTTATAGTTTAAAGTATAAACTTATCTAATT
TACTATTCTGACAGATATTAATTAATCCTCAAATATCATAAGAGATGATTACTATTATCCCCATTTAACA
CAAGAGGAAACTGAGAGGGAAAGATGTTGAAGTAATTTTCCCACAATTACAGCATCCGTTAGTTACGACT
CTATGATCTTCTGACACAAATTCCATTTACTCCTCACCCTATGACTCAGTCGAATATATCAAAGTTATGG
ACATTATGCTAAGTAACAAATTACCCTTTTATATAGTAAATACTGAGTAGATTGAGAGAAGAAATTGTTT
GCAAACCTGAATAGCTTCAAGAAGAAGAGAAGTGAGGATAAGAATAACAGTTGTCATTTAACAAGTTTTA
ACAAGTAACTTGGTTAGAAAGGGATTCAAATGCATAAAGCAAGGGATAAATTTTTCTGGCAACAAGACTA
TACAATATAACCTTAAATATGACTTCAAATAATTGTTGGAACTTGATAAAACTAATTAAATATTATTGAA
GATTATCAATATTATAAATGTAATTTACTTTTAAAAAGGGAACATAGAAATGTGTATCATTAGAGTAGAA
AACAATCCTTATTATCACAATTTGTCAAAACAAGTTTGTTATTAACACAAGTAGAATACTGCATTCAATT
AAGTTGACTGCAGATTTTGTGTTTTGTTAAAATTAGAAAGAGATAACAACAATTTGAATTATTGAAAGTA
ACATGTAAATAGTTCTACATACGTTCTTTTGACATCTTGTTCAATCATTGATCGAAGTTCTTTATCTTGG
AAGAATTTGTTCCAAAGACTCTGAAATAAGGAAAACAATCTATTATATAGTCTCACACCTTTGTTTTACT
TTTAGTGATTTCAATTTAATAATGTAAATGGTTAAAATTTATTCTTCTCTGAGATCATTTCACATTGCAG
ATAGAAAACCTGAGACTGGGGTAATTTTTATTAAAATCTAATTTAATCTCAGAAACACATCTTTATTCTA
ACATCAATTTTTCCAGTTTGATATTATCATATAAAGTCAGCCTTCCTCATCTGCAGGTTCCACAACAAAA
ATCCAACCAACTGTGGATCAAAAATATTGGGAAAAAATTAAAAATAGCAATACAACAATAAAAAAATACA
AATCAGAAAAACAGCACAGTATAACAACTTTATTTAGCATTTACAATCTATTAGGTATTATAAGTAATCT
AGCCAGATCCTCTACGCCGGACGCATCGTGGCCGGCATCACCGGCGCCACAGGTGCGGTTGCTGGCGCCT
ATATCGCCGACATCACCGATGGGGAAGATCGGGCTCGCCACTTCGGGCTCATGAGCGCTTGTTTCGGCGT
GGGTATGGTGGCAGGCCCCGTGGCCGGGGGACTGTTGGGCGCCATCTCCTTGCATGCACCATTCCTTGCG
GCGGCGGTGCTCAACGGCCTCAACCTACTACTGGGCTGCTTCCTAATGCAGGAGTCGCATAAGGGAGAGC
GTCGAATGGTGCACTCTCAGTACAATCTGCTCTGATGCCGCATAGTTAAGCCAGCCCCGACACCCGCCAA
CACCCGCTGACGCGCCCTGACGGGCTTGTCTGCTCCCGGCATCCGCTTACAGACAAGCTGTGACCGTCTC
CGGGAGCTGCATGTGTCAGAGGTTTTCACCGTCATCACCGAAACGCGCGAGACGAAAGGGCCTCGTGATA
CGCCTATTTTTATAGGTTAATGTCATGATAATAATGGTTTCTTAGACGTCAGGTGGCACTTTTCGGGGAA
ATGTGCGCGGAACCCCTATTTGTTTATTTTTCTAAATACATTCAAATATGTATCCGCTCATGAGACAATA
ACCCTGATAAATGCTTCAATAATATTGAAAAAGGAAGAGTATGAGTATTCAACATTTCCGTGTCGCCCTT
ATTCCCTTTTTTGCGGCATTTTGCCTTCCTGTTTTTGCTCACCCAGAAACGCTGGTGAAAGTAAAAGATG
CTGAAGATCAGTTGGGTGCACGAGTGGGTTACATCGAACTGGATCTCAACAGCGGTAAGATCCTTGAGAG
TTTTCGCCCCGAAGAACGTTTTCCAATGATGAGCACTTTTAAAGTTCTGCTATGTGGCGCGGTATTATCC
CGTATTGACGCCGGGCAAGAGCAACTCGGTCGCCGCATACACTATTCTCAGAATGACTTGGTTGAGTACT
CACCAGTCACAGAAAAGCATCTTACGGATGGCATGACAGTAAGAGAATTATGCAGTGCTGCCATAACCAT
GAGTGATAACACTGCGGCCAACTTACTTCTGACAACGATCGGAGGACCGAAGGAGCTAACCGCTTTTTTG
CACAACATGGGGGATCATGTAACTCGCCTTGATCGTTGGGAACCGGAGCTGAATGAAGCCATACCAAACG
ACGAGCGTGACACCACGATGCCTGTAGCAATGGCAACAACGTTGCGCAAACTATTAACTGGCGAACTACT
TACTCTAGCTTCCCGGCAACAATTAATAGACTGGATGGAGGCGGATAAAGTTGCAGGACCACTTCTGCGC
TCGGCCCTTCCGGCTGGCTGGTTTATTGCTGATAAATCTGGAGCCGGTGAGCGTGGGTCTCGCGGTATCA
TTGCAGCACTGGGGCCAGATGGTAAGCCCTCCCGTATCGTAGTTATCTACACGACGGGGAGTCAGGCAAC
TATGGATGAACGAAATAGACAGATCGCTGAGATAGGTGCCTCACTGATTAAGCATTGGTAACTGTCAGAC
CAAGTTTACTCATATATACTTTAGATTGATTTAAAACTTCATTTTTAATTTAAAAGGATCTAGGTGAAGA
TCCTTTTTGATAATCTCATGACCAAAATCCCTTAACGTGAGTTTTCGTTCCACTGAGCGTCAGACCCCGT
AGAAAAGATCAAAGGATCTTCTTGAGATCCTTTTTTTCTGCGCGTAATCTGCTGCTTGCAAACAAAAAAA
CCACCGCTACCAGCGGTGGTTTGTTTGCCGGATCAAGAGCTACCAACTCTTTTTCCGAAGGTAACTGGCT
TCAGCAGAGCGCAGATACCAAATACTGTTCTTCTAGTGTAGCCGTAGTTAGGCCACCACTTCAAGAACTC
TGTAGCACCGCCTACATACCTCGCTCTGCTAATCCTGTTACCAGTGGCTGCTGCCAGTGGCGATAAGTCG
TGTCTTACCGGGTTGGACTCAAGACGATAGTTACCGGATAAGGCGCAGCGGTCGGGCTGAACGGGGGGTT
CGTGCACACAGCCCAGCTTGGAGCGAACGACCTACACCGAACTGAGATACCTACAGCGTGAGCTATGAGA
AAGCGCCACGCTTCCCGAAGGGAGAAAGGCGGACAGGTATCCGGTAAGCGGCAGGGTCGGAACAGGAGAG
CGCACGAGGGAGCTTCCAGGGGGAAACGCCTGGTATCTTTATAGTCCTGTCGGGTTTCGCCACCTCTGAC
TTGAGCGTCGATTTTTGTGATGCTCGTCAGGGGGGCGGAGCCTATGGAAAAACGCCAGCAACGCGGCCTT
TTTACGGTTCCTGGCCTTTTGCTGGCCTTTTGCTCACATGTTCTTTCCTGCGTTATCCCCTGATTCTGTG
GATAACCGTATTACCGCCTTTGAGTGAGCTGATACCGCTCGCCGCAGCCGAACGACCGAGCGCAGCGAGT
CAGTGAGCGAGGAAGCGGAAGAGCGCCCAATACGCAAACCGCCTCTCCCCGCGCGTTGGCCGATTCATTA
ATGCAGCTGTGGAATGTGTGTCAGTTAGGGTGTGGAAAGTCCCCAGGCTCCCCAGCAGGCAGAAGTATGC
AAAGCATGCATCTCAATTAGTCAGCAACCAGGTGTGGAAAGTCCCCAGGCTCCCCAGCAGGCAGAAGTAT
GCAAAGCATGCATCTCAATTAGTCAGCAACCATAGTCCCGCCCCTAACTCCGCCCATCCCGCCCCTAACT
CCGCCCAGTTCCGCCCATTCTCCGCCCCATGGCTGACTAATTTTTTTTATTTATGCAGAGGCCGAGGCCG
CCTCGGCCTCTGAGCTATTCCAGAAGTAGTGAGGAGGCTTTTTTGGAGGCCTAGGCTTTTGCAAAAAGCT
TGGACACAAGACAGGCTTGCGAGATATGTTTGAGAATACCACTTTATCCCGCGTCAGGGAGAGGCAGTGC
GTAAAAAGACGCGGACTCATGTGAAATACTGGTTTTTAGTGCGCCAGATCTCTATAATCTCGCGCAACCT
ATTTTCCCCTCGAACACTTTTTAAGCCGTAGATAAACAGGCTGGGACACTTCACATGAGCGAAAAATACA
TCGTCACCTGGGACATGTTGCAGATCCATGCACGTAAACTCGCAAGCCGACTGATGCCTTCTGAACAATG
GAAAGGCATTATTGCCGTAAGCCGTGGCGGTCTGTACCGGGTGCGTTACTGGCGCGTGAACTGGGTATTC
GTCATGTCGATACCGTTTGTATTTCCAGCTACGATCACGACAACCAGCGCGAGCTTAAAGTGCTGAAACG
CGCAGAAGGCGATGGCGAAGGCTTCATCGTTATTGATGACCTGGTGGATACCGGTGGTACTGCGGTTGCG
ATTCGTGAAATGTATCCAAAAGCGCACTTTGTCACCATCTTCGCAAAACCGGCTGGTCGTCCGCTGGTTG
ATGACTATGTTGTTGATATCCCGCAAGATACCTGGATTGAACAGCCGTGGGATATGGGCGTCGTATTCGT
CCCGCCAATCTCCGGTCGCTAATCTTTTCAACGCCTGGCACTGCCGGGCGTTGTTCTTTTTAACTTCAGG
CGGGTTACAATAGTTTCCAGTAAGTATTCTGGAGGCTGCATCCATGACACAGGCAAACCTGAGCGAAACC
CTGTTCAAACCCCGCTTTAAACATCCTGAAACCTCGACGCTAGTCCGCCGCTTTAATCACGGCGCACAAC
CGCCTGTGCAGTCGGCCCTTGATGGTAAAACCATCCCTCACTGGTATCGCATGATTAACCGTCTGATGTG
GATCTGGCGCGGCATTGACCCACGCGAAATCCTCGACGTCCAGGCACGTATTGTGATGAGCGATGCCGAA
CGTACCGACGATGATTTATACGATACGGTGATTGGCTACCGTGGCGGCAACTGGATTTATGAGTGGGCCC
CGGATCTTTGTGAAGGAACCTTACTTCTGTGGTGTGACATAATTGGACAAACTACCTACAGAGATTTAAA
GCTCTAAGGTAAATATAAAATTTTTAAGTGTATAATGTGTTAAACTACTGATTCTAATTGTTTGTGTATT
TTAGATTCCAACCTATGGAACTGATGAATGGGAGCAGTGGTGGAATGCCTTTAATGAGGAAAACCTGTTT
TGCTCAGAAGAAATGCCATCTAGTGATGATGAGGCTACTGCTGACTCTCAACATTCTACTCCTCCAAAAA
AGAAGAGAAAGGTAGAAGACCCCAAGGACTTTCCTTCAGAATTGCTAAGTTTTTTGAGTCATGCTGTGTT
TAGTAATAGAACTCTTGCTTGCTTTGCTATTTACACCACAAAGGAAAAAGCTGCACTGCTATACAAGAAA
ATTATGGAAAAATATTCTGTAACCTTTATAAGTAGGCATAACAGTTATAATCATAACATACTGTTTTTTC
TTACTCCACACAGGCATAGAGTGTCTGCTATTAATAACTATGCTCAAAAATTGTGTACCTTTAGCTTTTT
AATTTGTAAAGGGGTTAATAAGGAATATTTGATGTATAGTGCCTTGACTAGAGATCATAATCAGCCATAC
CACATTTGTAGAGGTTTTACTTGCTTTAAAAAACCTCCCACACCTCCCCCTGAACCTGAAACATAAAATG
AATGCAATTGTTGTTGTTAACTTGTTTATTGCAGCTTATAATGGTTACAAATAAAGCAATAGCATCACAA
ATTTCACAAATAAAGCATTTTTTTCACTGCATTCTAGTTGTGGTTTGTCCAAACTCATCAATGTATCTTA
TCATGTCTGGATCAACTGGATAACTCAAGCTAACCAAAATCATCCCAAACTTCCCACCCCATACCCTATT
ACCACTGCCAATTACCTGTGGTTTCATTTACTCTAAACCTGTGATTCCTCTGAATTATTTTCATTTTAAA
GAAATTGTATTTGTTAAATATGTACTACAAACTTAGTAGTTGGAAGGGCTAATTCACTCCCAAAGAAGAC
AAGATATCCTTGATCTGTGGATCTACCACACACAAGGCTACTTCCCTGATTAGCAGAACTACACACCAGG
GCCAGGGGTCAGATATCCACTGACCTTTGGATGGTGCTACAAGCTAGTACCAGTTGAGCCAGATAAGGTA
GAAGAGGCCAATAAAGGAGAGAACACCAGCTTGTTACACCCTGTGAGCCTGCATGGGATGGATGACCCGG
AGAGAGAAGTGTTAGAGTGGAGGTTTGACAGCCGCCTAGCATTTCATCACGTGGCCCGAGAGCTGCATCC
GGAGTACTTCAAGAACTGCTGATATCGAGCTTGCTACAAGGGACTTTCCGCTGGGGACTTTCCAGGGAGG
CGTGGCCTGGGCGGGACTGGGGAGTGGCGAGCCCTCAGATCCTGCATATAAGCAGCTGCTTTTTGCCTGT
ACTGGGTCTCTCTGGTTAGACCAGATCTGAGCCTGGGAGCTCTCTGGCTAACTAGGGAACCCACTGCTTA
AGCCTCAATAAAGCTTGCCTTGAGTGCTTCAAGTAGTGTGTGCCCGTCTGTTGTGTGACTCTGGTAACTA
GAGATCCCTCAGACCCTTTTAGTCAGTGTGGAAAATCTCTAGCAGTGGCGCCCGAACAGGGACTTGAAAG
CGAAAGGGAAACCAGAGGAGCTCTCTCGACGCAGGACTCGGCTTGCTGAAGCGCGCACGGCAAGAGGCGA
GGGGCGGCGACTGGTGAGTACGCCAAAAATTTTGACTAGCGGAGGCTAGAAGGAGAGAGATGGGTGCGAG
AGCGTCAGTATTAAGCGGGGGAGAATTAGATCGCGATGGGAAAAAATTCGGTTAAGGCCAGGGGGAAAGA
AAAAATATAAATTAAAACATATAGTATGGGCAAGCAGGGAGCTAGAACGATTCGCAGTTAATCCTGGCCT
GTTAGAAACATCAGAAGGCTGTAGACAAATACTGGGACAGCTACAACCATCCCTTCAGACAGGATCAGAA
GAACTTAGATCATTATATAATACAGTAGCAACCCTCTATTGTGTGCATCAAAGGATAGAGATAAAAGACA
CCAAGGAAGCTTTAGACAAGATAGAGGAAGAGCAAAACAAAAGTAAGACCACCGCACAGCAAGCGGCCGC
TGATCTTCAGACCTGGAGGAGGAGATATGAGGGACAATTGGAGAAGTGAATTATATAAATATAAAGTAGT
AAAAATTGAACCATTAGGAGTAGCACCCACCAAGGCAAAGAGAAGAGTGGTGCAGAGAGAAAAAAGAGCA
GTGGGAATAGGAGCTTTGTTCCTTGGGTTCTTGGGAGCAGCAGGAAGCACTATGGGCGCAGCGTCAATGA
CGCTGACGGTACAGGCCAGACAATTATTGTCTGGTATAGTGCAGCAGCAGAACAATTTGCTGAGGGCTAT
TGAGGCGCAACAGCATCTGTTGCAACTCACAGTCTGGGGCATCAAGCAGCTCCAGGCAAGAATCCTGGCT
GTGGAAAGATACCTAAAGGATCAACAGCTCCTGGGGATTTGGGGTTGCTCTGGAAAACTCATTTGCACCA
CTGCTGTGCCTTGGAATGCTAGTTGGAGTAATAAATCTCTGGAACAGATTTGGAATCACACGACCTGGAT
GGAGTGGGACAGAGAAATTAACAATTACACAAGCTTAATACACTCCTTAATTGAAGAATCGCAAAACCAG
CAAGAAAAGAATGAACAAGAATTATTGGAATTAGATAAATGGGCAAGTTTGTGGAATTGGTTTAACATAA
CAAATTGGCTGTGGTATATAAAATTATTCATAATGATAGTAGGAGGCTTGGTAGGTTTAAGAATAGTTTT
TGCTGTACTTTCTATAGTGAATAGAGTTAGGCAGGGATATTCACCATTATCGTTTCAGACCCACCTCCCA
ACCCCGAGGGGACCCGACAGGCCCGAAGGAATAGAAGAAGAAGGTGGAGAGAGAGACAGAGACAGATCCA
TTCGATTAGTGAACGGATCTCGACGGTATCGCCGAATTCACAAATGGCAGTATTCATCCACAATTTTAAA
AGAAAAGGGGGGATTGGGGGGTACAGTGCAGGGGAAAGAATAGTAGACATAATAGCAACAGACATACAAA
CTAAAGAATTACAAAAACAAATTACAAAAATTCAAAATTTTCGGGTTTATTACAGGGACAGCAGAGATCC
ACTTTGGCTGATACGCGTACGTCGGCAGTGAAAAAAATGCTTTATTTGTGAAATTTGTGATGCTATTGCT
TTATTTGTAACCATTATAAGCTGCAATAAACAAGTTAACAACAACAATTGCATTCATTTTATGTTTCAGG
TTCAGGGGGAGGTGTGGGAGGTTTTTTAAAGC
